>Addgene plasmid #194343 | pECNUS_P1 | addgene full sequence | sequence record 388961 | Addgene NGS Result
TCTGTGAAGACAATGCCGAATTCGGATCCGGAGCATCTTCATTCTTAAGATATGAAGATAATCTTCAAAA
GGCCCCTGGGAATCTGAAAGAAGAGAAGCAGGCCCATTTATATGGGAAAGAACAATAGTATTTCTTATAT
AGGCCCATTTAAGTTGAAAACAATCTTCAAAAGTCCCACATCGCTTAGATAAGAAAACGAAGCTGAGTTT
ATATACAGCTAGAGTCGAAGTAGTGATTGTGAGACCGTCACAGCTTGTCTGTAAGCGGATGCCGGGAGCA
GACAAGCCCGTCAGGGCGCGTCAGCGGGTGTTGGCGGGTGTCGGGGCTGGCTTAACTATGCGGCATCAGA
GCAGATTGTACTGAGAGTGCACCATATGCGGTGTGAAATACCGCACAGATGCGTAAGGAGAAAATACCGC
ATCAGGCGCCATTCGCCATTCAGGCTGCGCAACTGTTGGGAAGGGCGATCGGTGCGGGCCTCTTCGCTAT
TACGCCAGCTGGCGAAAGGGGGATGTGCTGCAAGGCGATTAAGTTGGGTAACGCCAGGGTTTTCCCAGTC
ACGACGTTGTAAAACGACGGCCAGTGAATTCGAGCTCGGTACCCGGGGATCCTCTAGAGTCGACCTGCAG
GCATGCAAGCTTGGCGTAATCATGGTCATAGCTGTTTCCTGTGTGAAATTGTTATCCGCTCACAATTCCA
CACAACATACGAGCCGGAAGCATAAAGTGTAAAGCCTGGGGTGCCTAATGAGTGAGCTAACTCACATTAA
TTGCGTTGCGCTCACTGCCCGCTTTCCAGTCGGGAAACCTGTCGTGCCAGCTGCGGTCTCAGTTTAAGAG
CTATGCTGGAAACAGCATAGCAAGTTTAAATAAGGCTAGTCCGTTATCAACTTGAAAAAGTGGCACCGAG
TCGGTGCTTTTTTTTGCAAAATTTTCCAGATCGATTTCTTCTTCCTCTGTTCTTCGGCGTTCAATTTCTG
GGGTCGCTGCAATTGTCTTCTGCACGAAGTGGTTTAAACTATCAGTGTTTGACAGGATATATTGGCGGGT
AAACCTAAGAGAAAAGAGCGTTTATTAGAATAATCGGATATTTAAAAGGGCGTGAAAAGGTTTATCCGTT
CGTCCATTTGTATGTGCATGCCAACCACAGGGTTCCCCAGATCAGGCGCTGGCTGCTGAACCCCCAGCCG
GAACTGACCCCACAAGGCCCTAGCGTTTGCAATGCACCAGGTCATCATTGACCCAGGCGTGTTCCACCAG
GCCGCTGCCTCGCAACTCTTCGCAGGCTTCGCCGACCTGCTCGCGCCACTTCTTCACGCGGGTGGAATCC
GATCCGCACATGAGGCGGAAGGTTTCCAGCTTGAGCGGGTACGGCTCCCGGTGCGAGCTGAAATAGTCGA
ACATCCGTCGGGCCGTCGGCGACAGCTTGCGGTACTTCTCCCATATGAATTTCGTGTAGTGGTCGCCAGC
AAACAGCACGACGATTTCCTCGTCGATCAGGACCTGGCAACGGGACGTTTTCTTGCCACGGTCCAGGACG
CGGAAGCGGTGCAGCAGCGACACCGATTCCAGGTGCCCAACGCGGTCGGACGTGAAGCCCATCGCCGTCG
CCTGTAGGCGCGACAGGCATTCCTCGGCCTTCGTGTAATACCGGCCATTGATCGACCAGCCCAGGTCCTG
GCAAAGCTCGTAGAACGTGAAGGTGATCGGCTCGCCGATAGGGGTGCGCTTCGCGTACTCCAACACCTGC
TGCCACACCAGTTCGTCATCGTCGGCCCGCAGCTCGACGCCGGTGTAGGTGATCTTCACGTCCTTGTTGA
CGTGGAAAATGACCTTGTTTTGCAGCGCCTCGCGCGGGATTTTCTTGTTGCGCGTGGTGAACAGGGCAGA
GCGGGCCGTGTCGTTTGGCATCGCTCGCATCGTGTCCGGCCACGGCGCAATATCGAACAAGGAAAGCTGC
ATTTCCTTGATCTGCTGCTTCGTGTGTTTCAGCAACGCGGCCTGCTTGGCCTCGCTGACCTGTTTTGCCA
GGTCCTCGCCGGCGGTTTTTCGCTTCTTGGTCGTCATAGTTCCTCGCGTGTCGATGGTCATCGACTTCGC
CAAACCTGCCGCCTCCTGTTCAAGACGACGCGAACGCTCCACGGCGGCCGATGGCGCGGGCAGGGCAGGG
GGAGCCAGTTGCACGCTGTCGCGCTCGATCTTGGCCGTAGCTTGCTGGACCATCGAGCCGACGGACTGGA
AGGTTTCGCGGGGCGCACGCATGACGGTGCGGCTTGCGATGGTTTCGGCATCCTCGGCGGAAAACCCCGC
GTCGATCAGTTCTTGCCTGTATGCCTTCCGGTCAAACGTCCGATTCATTCACCCTCCTTGCGGGATTGCC
CCGACTCACGCCGGGGCAATGTGCCCTTATTCCTGATTTGACCCGCCTGGTGCCTTGGTGTCCAGATAAT
CCACCTTATCGGCAATGAAGTCGGTCCCGTAGACCGTCTGGCCGTCCTTCTCGTACTTGGTATTCCGAAT
CTTGCCCTGCACGAATACCAGCGACCCCTTGCCCAAATACTTGCCGTGGGCCTCGGCCTGAGAGCCAAAA
CACTTGATGCGGAAGAAGTCGGTGCGCTCCTGCTTGTCGCCGGCATCGTTGCGCCACATCTAGGATCTGC
CAGGAACCGTAAAAAGGCCGCGTTGCTGGCGTTTTTCCATAGGCTCCGCCCCCCTGACGAGCATCACAAA
AATCGACGCTCAAGTCAGAGGTGGCGAAACCCGACAGGACTATAAAGATACCAGGCGTTTCCCCCTGGAA
GCTCCCTCGTGCGCTCTCCTGTTCCGACCCTGCCGCTTACCGGATACCTGTCCGCCTTTCTCCCTTCGGG
AAGCGTGGCGCTTTCTCATAGCTCACGCTGTAGGTATCTCAGTTCGGTGTAGGTCGTTCGCTCCAAGCTG
GGCTGTGTGCACGAACCCCCCGTTCAGCCCGACCGCTGCGCCTTATCCGGTAACTATCGTCTTGAGTCCA
ACCCGGTAAGACACGACTTATCGCCACTGGCAGCAGCCACTGGTAACAGGATTAGCAGAGCGAGGTATGT
AGGCGGTGCTACAGAGTTCTTGAAGTGGTGGCCTAACTACGGCTACACTAGAAGAACAGTATTTGGTATC
TGCGCTCTGCTGAAGCCAGTTACCTTCGGAAAAAGAGTTGGTAGCTCTTGATCCGGCAAACAAACCACCG
CTGGTAGCGGTGGTTTTTTTGTTTGCAAGCAGCAGATTACGCGCAGAAAAAAAGGATCTCAAGAAGATCC
TTTGATCTTTTCTACGGGGTCTGACGCTCAGTGGAACGAAAACTCACGTTAAGGGATTTTGGTCATGAGA
TTATCAAAAAGGATCTTCACCTAGATCCTTTTAAATTAAAAATGAAGTTTTAAATCAATCTAAAGTATAT
ATGAGTAAACTTGGTCTGACAGTTACCAATGCTTAATCAGTGAGGCACCTATCTCAGCGATCTGTCTATT
TCGTTCATCCATAGTTGCCTGACTCCCCGTCGTGTAGATAACTACGATACGGGAGGGCTTACCATCTGGC
CCCAGTGCTGCAATGATACCGCGAGAACCACGCTCACCGGCTCCAGATTTATCAGCAATAAACCAGCCAG
CCGGAAGGGCCGAGCGCAGAAGTGGTCCTGCAACTTTATCCGCCTCCATCCAGTCTATTAATTGTTGCCG
GGAAGCTAGAGTAAGTAGTTCGCCAGTTAATAGTTTGCGCAACGTTGTTGCCATTGCTACAGGCATCGTG
GTGTCACGCTCGTCGTTTGGTATGGCTTCATTCAGCTCCGGTTCCCAACGATCAAGGCGAGTTACATGAT
CCCCCATGTTGTGCAAAAAAGCGGTTAGCTCCTTCGGTCCTCCGATCGTTGTCAGAAGTAAGTTGGCCGC
AGTGTTATCACTCATGGTTATGGCAGCACTGCATAATTCTCTTACTGTCATGCCATCCGTAAGATGCTTT
TCTGTGACTGGTGAGTACTCAACCAAGTCATTCTGAGAATAGTGTATGCGGCGACCGAGTTGCTCTTGCC
CGGCGTCAATACGGGATAATACCGCGCCACATAGCAGAACTTTAAAAGTGCTCATCATTGGAAAACGTTC
TTCGGGGCGAAAACTCTCAAGGATCTTACCGCTGTTGAGATCCAGTTCGATGTAACCCACTCGTGCACCC
AACTGATCTTCAGCATCTTTTACTTTCACCAGCGTTTCTGGGTGAGCAAAAACAGGAAGGCAAAATGCCG
CAAAAAAGGGAATAAGGGCGACACGGAAATGTTGAATACTCATACTCTTCCTTTTTCAATATTATTGAAG
CATTTATCAAGGTTATTGTCTCATGAGCGGATACATATTTGAATGTATTTAGAAAAATAAACAAATAGGG
GTTCCGCGCACGAATTGGCCAGCGCTGCCATTTTTGGGGTGAGGCCGTTCGCGGCCGAGGGGCGCAGCCC
CTGGGGGGATGGGAGGCCCGCGTTAGCGGGCCGGGAGGGTTCGAGAAGGGGGGGCACCCCCCTTCGGCGT
GCGCGGTCACGCGCACAGGGCGCAGCCCTGGTTAAAAACAAGGTTTATAAATATTGGTTTAAAAGCAGGT
TAAAAGACAGGTTAGCGGTGGCCGAAAAACGGGCGGAAACCCTTGCAAATGCTGGATTTTCTGCCTGTGG
ACAGCCCCTCAAATGTCAATAGGTGCGCCCCTCATCTGTCAGCACTCTGCCCCTCAAGTGTCAAGGATCG
CGCCCCTCATCTGTCAGTAGTCGCGCCCCTCAAGTGTCAATACCGCAGGGCACTTATCCCCAGGCTTGTC
CACATCATCTGTGGGAAACTCGCGTAAAATCAGGCGTTTTCGCCGATTTGCGAGGCTGGCCAGCTCCACG
TCGCCGGCCGAAATCGAGCCTGCCCCTCATCTGTCAACGCCGCGCCGGGTGAGTCGGCCCCTCAAGTGTC
AACGTCCGCCCCTCATCTGTCAGTGAGGGCCAAGTTTTCCGCGAGGTATCCACAACGCCGGCGGCCGCGG
TGTCTCGCACACGGCTTCGACGGCGTTTCTGGCGCGTTTGCAGGGCCATAGACGGCCGCCAGCCCAGCGG
CGAGGGCAACCAGCCCGGTGAGCGTCGCAAAGGAGATCCTGATCTGACTGATGGGCTGCCTGTATCGAGT
GGTGATTTTGTGCCGAGCTGCCGGTCGGGGAGCTGTTGGCTGGCTGGTGGCAGGATATATTGTGGTGTAA
ACAAATTGACGCTTAGACAACTTAATAACACATTGCGGACGTTTTTAATGTACTGGGGTGGATGCAGTGG
GCCCCAC
Features (pLannotate 1.2.2; 17 found; start..end, strand, type, name):
    167..183     +  promoter       AtU6 promoter (fragment): consensus promoter from the three Arabidopsis U6 snRNA genes (Waibel and Filipowicz, 1990; Nekrasov et al., 2013)
    327..426     +  misc_feature   bom (fragment): basis of mobility region from pBR322
    432..589     -  CDS            lacZα (fragment): LacZα fragment of β-galactosidase; lacZ fragment
    586..642     +  misc_feature   MCS: pUC18/19 multiple cloning site
    679..695     -  protein_bind   lac operator: The lac repressor binds to the lac operator to inhibit transcription in E. coli. This inhibition can be relieved by adding lactose or isopropyl-β-D-thiogalactopyranoside (IPTG). lac repressor encoded by lacI
    703..733     -  promoter       lac promoter: promoter for the E. coli lac operon
    748..769     -  protein_bind   CAP binding site: CAP binding activates transcription in the presence of cAMP. E. coli catabolite activator protein
    782..824     -  CDS            lacI (fragment): lac repressor; lacI; The lac repressor binds to the lac operator to inhibit transcription in E. coli. This inhibition can be relieved by adding lactose or isopropyl-β-D-thiogalactopyranoside (IPTG).
    850..917     +  misc_RNA       tracrRNA (fragment): trans-activating CRISPR RNA for the Streptococcus pyogenes CRISPR/Cas9 system
   1030..1054    +  misc_feature   RB T-DNA repeat: right border repeat from nopaline C58 T-DNA
   1166..1186    -  CDS            TetR (fragment): tetracycline resistance regulatory protein; tetR
   1213..2358    -  CDS            trfA: TRFA_ECOLX - Experimental evidence at protein level: Swiss-Prot protein existence level 1. Also involved in plasmid copy number control, promoting intermolecular coupling of protein bound iterons at oriV, which inhibits replication initiation. From Escherichia coli.
   2694..3282    -  rep_origin     ori: high-copy-number ColE1/pMB1/pBR322/pUC origin of replication
   3453..4313    -  CDS            AmpR: β-lactamase; bla; confers resistance to ampicillin, carbenicillin, and related antibiotics
   4314..4418    -  promoter       AmpR promoter: bla
   4505..5136    -  rep_origin     oriV: incP origin of replication
   5228..5252    +  misc_feature   LB T-DNA repeat: left border repeat from nopaline C58 T-DNA
