[The description below was written by a language model from this plasmid's Addgene catalogue record and pLannotate feature annotations shown in this document.]
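Description:
pECNUS_P1 is a position 1 sgRNA entry clone for plant genome editing, built by modifying the Golden Gate/MoClo-style level 1 acceptor pICH47732 and catalogued as a plant expression vector of about 5.3 kb. It is maintained in E. coli as a high-copy plasmid through a ColE1/pUC-type origin and selected with ampicillin via the β-lactamase gene. The backbone also carries the broad-host-range IncP oriV together with trfA, which encodes its replication initiator. Nopaline-type left and right T-DNA border repeats flank the cargo region, features typical of a binary-vector framework compatible with Agrobacterium, although the record describes this plasmid only as an entry clone.

The roughly 975 bp insert lies between the borders and combines an Arabidopsis thaliana U6 snRNA promoter, which drives RNA polymerase III transcription of small RNAs, with a Streptococcus pyogenes Cas9 guide scaffold (annotated as a tracrRNA fragment). Between the two sits a lacZα cassette in reverse orientation with its lac promoter, operator, CAP site and pUC multiple cloning site. This layout suggests that lacZα serves as a replaceable stuffer: inserting a target-specific spacer between the U6 promoter and the scaffold would displace it and allow blue/white screening, though the record does not spell out that step. The annotation detects only a short fragment of the U6 promoter, so its full extent is not defined by the feature table. BsaI sites at both ends of the insert are recorded as retained. The "position 1" designation implies the cassette takes the first slot when several sgRNA units are assembled into a multiplexed array, in work associated with designing minimal guide sets covering multiple targets.
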