Addgene plasmid #194343: pECNUS_P1
Purpose: sgRNA position entry clone 1
Depositing lab: Eunyoung Chae. Depositing organization: National University of Singapore. Publication: Generating minimum set of gRNA to cover multiple targets in multiple genomes with MINORg. Lee RR, Cher WY, Wang J, Chen Y, Chae E. Nucleic Acids Res. 2023 Mar 15:gkad142. doi: 10.1093/nar/gkad142. PubMed 36919598.
Backbone
  Vector backbone: pICH47732
  Backbone size w/o insert (bp): 4968
  Total vector size (bp): 5327
  Vector type: Plant Expression
Growth in bacteria
  Bacterial resistance: Ampicillin, 100 μg/mL
  Growth temperature: 37°C
  Growth strain: DH5alpha
  Copy number: High Copy
Gene/Insert
  Gene/Insert name: sgRNA expression cassettes and LacZ
  Species: A. thaliana (mustard weed)
  Insert size (bp): 975
  Promoter: Ath U6 promoter
  Cloning method: Restriction Enzyme; 5′ cloning site BsaI (not destroyed); 3′ cloning site BsaI (not destroyed)
  Sequencing primers: 5′ CCTGTATCGAGTGGTGATTTTGTG; 3′ CGCCAATATATCCTGTCAAACACTG
Terms and licenses: Academic/Nonprofit Terms; Industry Terms: Not Available to Industry
Depositor comments: sgRNA position entry clone, position 1. Modified based on pICH47732.
How to cite: pECNUS_P1 was a gift from Eunyoung Chae (Addgene plasmid # 194343 ; http://n2t.net/addgene:194343 ; RRID:Addgene_194343)
